>Addgene plasmid #178741 | pAc3_Cas8 | addgene full sequence | sequence record 354702 | Addgene NGS Result
TGGCGAATGGG
[124 nt withheld, positions 12-135]
C
[91 nt withheld, positions 137-227]
A
[49 nt withheld, positions 229-277]
CCTTTGACGTTGGAGTCCACGTTCTTT
[37 nt withheld, positions 305-341]
ACCCTATCTCGGTCTATTCTTTTGATTTATAAGGGATTTTGCCGATTTCGGCCTATTGGTTAAAAAATGA
GCTGATTTAACAAAAATTTAACGCGAATTTTAACAAAATATTAACGCTTACAATTTAGGTGGCACTTTTC
GGGGAAATGTGCGCGGAACCCCTATTTGTTTATTTTTCTAAATACATTCAAATATGTATCCGCTCATGAA
TTAATTCTTAGAAAAACTCATCGAGCATCAAATGAAACTGCAATTTATTCATATCAGGATTATCAATACC
ATATTTTTGAAAAAGCCGTTTCTGTAATGAAGGAGAAAACTCACCGAGGCAGTTCCATAGGATGGCAAGA
TCCTGGTATCGGTCTGCGATTCCGACTCGTCCAACATCAATACAACCTATTAATTTCCCCTCGTCAAAAA
TAAGGTTATCAAGTGAGAAATCACCATGAGTGACGACTGAATCCGGTGAGAATGGCAAAAGTTTATGCAT
TTCTTTCCAGACTTGTTCAACAGGCCAGCCATTACGCTCGTCATCAAAATCACTCGCATCAACCAAACCG
TTATTCATTCGTGATTGCGCCTGAGCGAGACGAAATACGCGATCGCTGTTAAAAGGACAATTACAAACAG
GAATCGAATGCAACCGGCGCAGGAACACTGCCAGCGCATCAACAATATTTTCACCTGAATCAGGATATTC
TTCTAATACCTGGAATGCTGTTTTCCCGGGGATCGCAGTGGTGAGTAACCATGCATCATCAGGAGTACGG
ATAAAATGCTTGATGGTCGGAAGAGGCATAAATTCCGTCAGCCAGTTTAGTCTGACCATCTCATCTGTAA
CATCATTGGCAACGCTACCTTTGCCATGTTTCAGAAACAACTCTGGCGCATCGGGCTTCCCATACAATCG
ATAGATTGTCGCACCTGATTGCCCGACATTATCGCGAGCCCATTTATACCCATATAAATCAGCATCCATG
TTGGAATTTAATCGCGGCCTAGAGCAAGACGTTTCCCGTTGAATATGGCTCATAACACCCCTTGTATTAC
TGTTTATGTAAGCAGACAGTTTTATTGTTCATGACCAAAATCCCTTAACGTGAGTTTTCGTTCCACTGAG
CGTCAGACCCCGTAGAAAAGATCAAAGGATCTTCTTGAGATCCTTTTTTTCTGCGCGTAATCTGCTGCTT
GCAAACAAAAAAACCACCGCTACCAGCGGTGGTTTGTTTGCCGGATCAAGAGCTACCAACTCTTTTTCCG
AAGGTAACTGGCTTCAGCAGAGCGCAGATACCAAATACTGTCCTTCTAGTGTAGCCGTAGTTAGGCCACC
ACTTCAAGAACTCTGTAGCACCGCCTACATACCTCGCTCTGCTAATCCTGTTACCAGTGGCTGCTGCCAG
TGGCGATAAGTCGTGTCTTACCGGGTTGGACTCAAGACGATAGTTACCGGATAAGGCGCAGCGGTCGGGC
TGAACGGGGGGTTCGTGCACACAGCCCAGCTTGGAGCGAACGACCTACACCGAACTGAGATACCTACAGC
GTGAGCTATGAGAAAGCGCCACGCTTCCCGAAGGGAGAAAGGCGGACAGGTATCCGGTAAGCGGCAGGGT
CGGAACAGGAGAGCGCACGAGGGAGCTTCCAGGGGGAAACGCCTGGTATCTTTATAGTCCTGTCGGGTTT
CGCCACCTCTGACTTGAGCGTCGATTTTTGTGATGCTCGTCAGGGGGGCGGAGCCTATGGAAAAACGCCA
GCAACGCGGCCTTTTTACGGTTCCTGGCCTTTTGCTGGCCTTTTGCTCACATGTTCTTTCCTGCGTTATC
CCCTGATTCTGTGGATAACCGTATTACCGCCTTTGAGTGAGCTGATACCGCTCGCCGCAGCCGAACGACC
GAGCGCAGCGAGTCAGTGAGCGAGGAAGCGGAAGAGCGCCTGATGCGGTATTTTCTCCTTACGCATCTGT
GCGGTATTTCACACCGCAATGGTGCACTCTCAGTACAATCTGCTCTGATGCCGCATAGTTAAGCCAGTAT
ACACTCCGCTATCGCTACGTGACTGGGTCATGGCTGCGCCCCGACACCCGCCAACACCCGCTGACGCGCC
CTGACGGGCTTGTCTGCTCCCGGCATCCGCTTACAGACAAGCTGTGACCGTCTCCGGGAGCTGCATGTGT
CAGAGGTTTTCACCGTCATCACCGAAACGCGCGAGGCAGCTGCGGTAAAGCTCATCAGCGTGGTCGTGAA
GCGATTCACAGATGTCTGCCTGTTCATCCGCGTCCAGCTCGTTGAGTTTCTCCAGAAGCGTTAATGTCTG
GCTTCTGATAAAGCGGGCCATGTTAAGGGCGGTTTTTTCCTGTTTGGTCACTGATGCCTCCGTGTAAGGG
GGATTTCTGTTCATGGGGGTAATGATACCGATGAAACGAGAGAGGATGCTCACGATACGGGTTACTGATG
ATGAACATGCCCGGTTACTGGAACGTTGTGAGGGTAAACAACTGGCGGTATGGATGCGGCGGGACCAGAG
AAAAATCACTCAGGGTCAATGCCAGCGCTTCGTTAATACAGATGTAGGTGTTCCACAGGGTAGCCAGCAG
CATCCTGCGATGCAGATCCGGAACATAATGGTGCAGGGCGCTGACTTCCGCGTTTCCAGACTTTACGAAA
CACGGAAACCGAAGACCATTCATGTTGTTGCTCAGGTCGCAGACGTTTTGCAGCAGCAGTCGCTTCACGT
TCGCTCGCGTATCGGTGATTCATTCTGCTAACCAGTAAGGCAACCCCGCCAGCCTAGCCGGGTCCTCAAC
GACAGGAGCACGATCATGCGCACCCGTGGGGCCGCCATGCCGGCGATAATGGCCTGCTTCTCGCCGAAAC
GTTTGGTGGCGGGACCAGTGACGAAGGCTTGAGCGAGGGCGTGCAAGATTCCGAATACCGCAAGCGACAG
GCCGATCATCGTCGCGCTCCAGCGAAAGCGGTCCTCGCCGAAAATGACCCAGAGCGCTGCCGGCACCTGT
CCTACGAGTTGCATGATAAAGAAGACAGTCATAAGTGCGGCGACGATAGTCATGCCCCGCGCCCACCGGA
AGGAGCTGACTGGGTTGAAGGCTCTCAAGGGCATCGGTCGAGATCCCGGTGCCTAATGAGTGAGCTAACT
TACATTAATTGCGTTGCGCTCACTGCCCGCTTTCCAGTCGGGAAACCTGTCGTGCCAGCTGCATTAATGA
ATCGGCCAACGCGCGGGGAGAGGCGGTTTGCGTATTGGGCGCCAGGGTGGTTTTTCTTTTCACCAGTGAG
ACGGGCAACAGCTGATTGCCCTTCACCGCCTGGCCCTGAGAGAGTTGCAGCAAGCGGTCCACGCTGGTTT
GCCCCAGCAGGCGAAAATCCTGTTTGATGGTGGTTAACGGCGGGATATAACATGAGCTGTCTTCGGTATC
GTCGTATCCCACTACCGAGATATCCGCACCAACGCGCAGCCCGGACTCGGTAATGGCGCGCATTGCGCCC
AGCGCCATCTGATCGTTGGCAACCAGCATCGCAGTGGGAACGATGCCCTCATTCAGCATTTGCATGGTTT
GTTGAAAACCGGACATGGCACTCCAGTCGCCTTCCCGTTCCGCTATCGGCTGAATTTGATTGCGAGTGAG
ATATTTATGCCAGCCAGCCAGACGCAGACGCGCCGAGACAGAACTTAATGGGCCCGCTAACAGCGCGATT
TGCTGGTGACCCAATGCGACCAGATGCTCCACGCCCAGTCGCGTACCGTCTTCATGGGAGAAAATAATAC
TGTTGATGGGTGTCTGGTCAGAGACATCAAGAAATAACGCCGGAACATTAGTGCAGGCAGCTTCCACAGC
AATGGCATCCTGGTCATCCAGCGGATAGTTAATGATCAGCCCACTGACGCGTTGCGCGAGAAGATTGTGC
ACCGCCGCTTTACAGGCTTCGACGCCGCTTCGTTCTACCATCGACACCACCACGCTGGCACCCAGTTGAT
CGGCGCGAGATTTAATCGCCGCGACAATTTGCGACGGCGCGTGCAGGGCCAGACTGGAGGTGGCAACGCC
AATCAGCAACGACTGTTTGCCCGCCAGTTGTTGTGCCACGCGGTTGGGAATGTAATTCAGCTCCGCCATC
GCCGCTTCCACTTTTTCCCGCGTTTTCGCAGAAACGTGGCTGGCCTGGTTCACCACGCGGGAAACGGTCT
GATAAGAGACACCGGCATACTCTGCGACATCGTATAACGTTACTGGTTTCACATTCACCACCCTGAATTG
ACTCTCTTCCGGGCGCTATCATGCCATACCGCGAAAGGTTTTGCGCCATTCGATGGTGTCCGGGATCTCG
ACGCTCTCCCTTATGCGACTCCTGCATTAGGAAGCAGCCCAGTAGTAGGTTGAGGCCGTTGAGCACCGCC
GCCGCAAGGAATGGTGCATGCAAGGAGATGGCGCCCAACAGTCCCCCGGCCACGGGGCCTGCCACCATAC
CCACGCCGAAACAAGCGCTCATGAGCCCGAAGTGGCGAGCCCGATCTTCCCCATCGGTGATGTCGGCGAT
ATAGGCGCCAGCAACCGCACCTGTGGCGCCGGTGATGCCGGCCACGATGCGTCCGGCGTAGAGGATCGAG
ATCTCGATCCCGCGAAATTAATACGACTCACTATAGGGGAATTGTGAGCGGATAACAATTCCCTCTAGAA
GTTATAGAAGAAGCCGTTAAGGGGGACTTTCGATGCGTGACCTTATTGTCGAGAAATGGATGAGTGTTCA
GCGAGGTGACGCGGGTACTGCACTGATATCCCCGCTGAATGTGGGGGACTCGGCGTTAAGTGATGTTGTT
GCCGTTCGCCCAGATTTCAAGGGCGCCTTGTATCAGCTGCTGATCGGATTATTACAGACTGCATATGCGC
CTGCTGATCTTGCCGAGTGGCGGGAGCGTTGGGCCTCACCCCCGACCGCAGAAGAACTCGAAGCGGCTCT
GGCACCGTATCGTGGTGCATTTCTTCTGGAAAATGATGGCCCAGCGTTTATGCAGGATCTGTATCTTCCC
GAAGATGCCAACCGTCTCCCGGTTTTAGACTTATTGATTGATGCTGGGTCAGATAGCAATCTGTATTTTA
ATAAGCCAGCATCGGGGCATGGATTATGTGAGTGCTGTTTTGCACAGGCACTGCTTACTCTGCAGTTAAA
TGCGCCTTCCGGTGGCCGAGGGATTCGTACCTCTGTTAGGGGTGGAGGGCCGCTGACGACACTTCTGCTG
CCAACGGACGAAGCGAGTACTCTGTGGCAAAAACTCTGGCTGAATGTGTTGCCGCTGGATGCGCTGGGAT
ATCCAGAGGTGGAGGCACCATCCGACGTGCTGCCGTGGCTGGCTCCGACTCGTACGAGTGACGCTCAGGG
AGTGGGTGATACCCCTCCAGAGACTGTACACCCGCTGCAAGTTTATTGGAGCATGCCCCGTCGTATTTGT
CTGGATGCCTCCACAGAGGGTCATGGTCAGTGCGCTGTATGTGGTGCTCAGGACGTGCGCTTGATTCATC
ATTATCGTACGCGGCATGGAGGGACTAATTATACGGGCGCGTGGCAGCATCCACTTACGCCCTACAGCTT
GGACGCCAAAGGTGAAAAGCCACCTTTATCCATTAAAGGTCGCCAGGCCGGAAAAGGCTATCGCGATTGG
CTGGGTCTGGTGTTAGGCAATGACGACCATCAGCCCGATGCGGCTCGTGTTGTCGCTCATTTCACTGCTA
GACTTCGAAAGCCGAGGACGCGGCTGTGGTGTTTTGGTTATGATATGTCAAATATGAAGGCGTTATGCTG
GTACGATTCTACACTGCCGGTGCATACAGTTCCAGATGATCTGCAGCGTGATTTCATTAAATGTGTTAAA
CAACTTTTGGACGTCGCTAACGATACCGCGATAGCCTTACACCGCCAGGTCAAAGCGGCATGGTTTCGTC
GTCCAGGTGACGCAGGTTCCGAACCGACCGTCCCTCAGTCTTTCTGGCAGGGCTCAGAAGCCGCGTTCTA
TGAACAGCTGGAACGTTTAGCGTCGCTGGACTTCGAAAGAGAAGCGGAGCTTGCAGGTGTATATAGGCTG
TGGCTGTTACGTACTAGACATCTTGCATTATCCCTGTTTGATCAGTGGGTCCTAGCAGGTCCTATTGAAG
ACATGGACATGGAGAGAGTTGTGCAGGCTCGCGCAGATCTGGCTCGTGAACTGAGCGGAGGCAAGGCAAT
GAAACCATTGTGGAAAATAGTGAACCTACACTACAAAGAACGCACATAACTCGAGCACCACCACCACCAC
CACTGAGATCCGGCTGCTAACAAAGCCCGAAAGGAAGCTGAGTTGGCTGCTGCCACCGCTGAGCAATAAC
TAGCATAACCCCTTGGGGCCTCTAAACGGGTCTTGAGGGGTTTTTTGCTGAAAGGAGGAACTATATCCGG
AT
Features (pLannotate 1.2.2; 17 found; start..end, strand, type, name):
     12..440     +  rep_origin     f1 ori (sequence partly withheld): f1 bacteriophage origin of replication; arrow indicates direction of (+) strand synthesis
    493..550     +  promoter       AmpR promoter (fragment): bla
    559..1374    -  CDS            KanR: aminoglycoside phosphotransferase; aph(3')-Ia; confers resistance to kanamycin in bacteria or G418 (Geneticin®) in eukaryotes
   1496..2084    +  rep_origin     ori: high-copy-number ColE1/pMB1/pBR322/pUC origin of replication
   2270..2409    -  misc_feature   bom: basis of mobility region from pBR322
   2511..2702    -  CDS            rop: Rop protein, which maintains plasmids at low copy number; rop
   2719..3099    +  CDS            YPB1_ECOLX: Protein predicted: Swiss-Prot protein existence level 4. From Escherichia coli.
   3171..3462    -  CDS            TcR (fragment): tetracycline efflux protein; tet; confers resistance to tetracycline
   3477..3498    -  protein_bind   CAP binding site: CAP binding activates transcription in the presence of cAMP. E. coli catabolite activator protein
   3511..4593    -  CDS            lacI: lac repressor; lacI; The lac repressor binds to the lac operator to inhibit transcription in E. coli. This inhibition can be relieved by adding lactose or isopropyl-β-D-thiogalactopyranoside (IPTG).
   4594..4671    -  promoter       lacI promoter: lacI
   4679..4958    -  CDS            TcR (fragment): tetracycline efflux protein; tet; confers resistance to tetracycline
   4980..4998    +  promoter       T7 promoter: promoter for bacteriophage T7 RNA polymerase
   4999..5023    +  protein_bind   lac operator: The lac repressor binds to the lac operator to inhibit transcription in E. coli. This inhibition can be relieved by adding lactose or isopropyl-β-D-thiogalactopyranoside (IPTG). lac repressor encoded by lacI
   6627..6644    +  CDS            9xHis (fragment): 9xHis affinity tag
   6654..6703    +  CDS            SET1 (fragment): solubility-enhancement tag derived from T7 phage gene 10B
   6711..6758    +  terminator     T7 terminator: transcription terminator for bacteriophage T7 RNA polymerase
