[The description below was written by a language model from this plasmid's Addgene catalogue record and pLannotate feature annotations shown in this document.]
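Description:
pAc3_Cas8 is a bacterial expression plasmid of 6,783 nt built on the pET28b backbone, carrying the cas8 gene from the third type I-E CRISPR-Cas system of Azotobacter chroococcum. It is maintained in E. coli under kanamycin selection through an aph(3')-Ia (KanR) cassette. Replication relies on a ColE1/pBR322-type origin accompanied by the bom region and the rop gene, which keeps plasmid numbers down and fits the low-copy designation in the record. An f1 phage origin is also present. The short tetracycline-resistance fragments and the predicted E. coli ORF picked up by annotation are remnants of the pBR322-derived backbone rather than functional elements.

Expression follows the standard pET arrangement: a T7 promoter immediately followed by a lac operator, with a plasmid-encoded lacI repressor under its own promoter, and a T7 terminator downstream. Transcription therefore depends on T7 RNA polymerase and can be relieved by IPTG in a suitable host. The annotation tool did not label the insert itself, but the roughly 1.6 kb unannotated stretch between the lac operator and the downstream elements is where the cas8 coding sequence would be expected to sit. A short His-tag-encoding fragment lies just after this region; the record does not say whether it is fused in frame to Cas8, and the adjacent "SET1" fragment hit is probably vector sequence.

The stated purpose is expression of this Cas8 large subunit. The associated work concerns rapid cell-free characterization of multi-subunit CRISPR effectors and transposons, suggesting it is used alongside companion plasmids encoding the other Cascade components. Part of the plasmid derives from material generated by a genome institute.
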