Addgene plasmid #178741: pAc3_Cas8
Purpose: Expression of A. chroococcum type I-E #3 cas8
Depositing lab: Chase Beisel. Depositing organization: Helmholtz-Zentrum fuer Infektionsforschung (HZI). Publication: Rapid cell-free characterization of multi-subunit CRISPR effectors and transposons. Wimmer F, Mougiakos I, Englert F, Beisel CL. Mol Cell. 2022 Feb 16. pii: S1097-2765(22)00102-2. doi: 10.1016/j.molcel.2022.01.026. PubMed 35216669.
Backbone
  Vector backbone: pET28b
  Vector type: Bacterial Expression
Growth in bacteria
  Bacterial resistance: Kanamycin, 50 μg/mL
  Growth temperature: 37°C
  Growth strain: DH5alpha
  Copy number: Low Copy
Gene/Insert
  Gene/Insert name: A. chroococcum type I-E #3 cas8
  Species: A. chroococcum
  Cloning method: Restriction Enzyme; 5′ cloning site Unknown (unknown if destroyed); 3′ cloning site Unknown (unknown if destroyed)
Resource information
  A portion of this plasmid was derived from a plasmid made by: U.S. Department of Energy Joint Genome Institute
Terms and licenses: Academic/Nonprofit Terms; Industry Terms: Not Available to Industry
Depositor comments: If used in a publication, please acknowledge that the plasmid pEcCas5 was generated by U.S. Department of Energy Joint Genome Institute, a DOE Office of Science User Facility. The associated work was supported by the Office of Science of the U.S. Department of Energy under Contract No. DE-AC02-05CH11231.
How to cite: pAc3_Cas8 was a gift from Chase Beisel (Addgene plasmid # 178741 ; http://n2t.net/addgene:178741 ; RRID:Addgene_178741)
